>Addgene plasmid #215380 | pB-T-PAF-Clu | addgene full sequence | sequence record 431850 | Addgene NGS Result
AAATTGTAAGCGTTAATATTTTGTTAAAATTCGCGTTAAATTTTTGTTAAATCAGCTCATTTTTTAACCA
ATAGGCCGAAATCGGCAAAATCCCTTATAAATCAAAAGAATAGACCGAGATAGGGT
[37 nt withheld, positions 127-163]
AAAGAACGTGGACTCCAACGTCAAAGG
[49 nt withheld, positions 191-239]
T
[91 nt withheld, positions 241-331]
G
[124 nt withheld, positions 333-456]
CCCATTCGCCATTCAGGCTGCGCAACTGTTGGGAAGGGCGATCGGTGCGGGCCTCTTCGCTATTACGCCA
GCTGGCGAAAGGGGGATGTGCTGCAAGGCGATTAAGTTGGGTAACGCCAGGGTTTTCCCAGTCACGACGT
TGTAAAACGACGGCCAGTGAATTGTAATACGACTCACTATAGGGCGAATTGGAGCTCGGTATTCACGACA
GCAGGCTGAATAATAAAAAAATTAGAAACTATTATTTAACCCTAGAAAGATAATCATATTGTGACGTACG
TTAAAGATAATCATGCGTAAAATTGACGCATGTGTTTTATCGGTCTGTATATCGAGGTTTATTTATTAAT
TTGAATAGATATTAAGTTTTATTATATTTACACTTACATACTAATAATAAATTCAACAAACAATTTATTT
ATGTTTATTTATTTATTAAAAAAAAACAAAAACTCAAAATTTCTTCTATAAAGTAACAAAACTTTTAAAC
ATTCTCTCTTTTACAAAAATAAACTTATTTTGTACTTTAAAAACAGTCATGTTGTATTATAAAATAAGTA
ATTAGCTTAACCTATACATAATAGAAACAAATTATACTTATTAGTCAGTCAGAAACAACTTTGGCACATA
TCAATATTATGCTCTCGTTAATTAACTCGAGGGATCCAAGCTGGCCGCACGTCTCCCTATCAGTGATAGA
GAAGTCGACACGTCTCGAGCTCCCTATCAGTGATAGAGAAGGTACGTCTAGAACGTCTCCCTATCAGTGA
TAGAGAAGTCGACACGTCTCGAGCTCCCTATCAGTGATAGAGAAGGTACGTCTAGAACGTCTCCCTATCA
GTGATAGAGAAGTCGACACGTCTCGAGCTCCCTATCAGTGATAGAGAAGGTACGTCTAGAACGTCTCCCT
ATCAGTGATAGAGAAGTCGACACGTCTCGAGCTCCCTATCAGTGATAGAGAAGGTACCCCCTATATAAGC
AGAGCTCGTTTAGTGAACCGTCAGATCGCCTGGAGACGCCATCCACGCTGTTTTGACCTCCATAGAAGAC
ACCGGGACCGATCCAGCCTCCGCGGTGGCGGCCATCACAAGTTTGTACAGCTAGCCACCATGATGAAGAC
TCTGCTGCTGTTTGTGGGGCTGCTGCTGACCTGGGAGAGTGGGCAGGTCCTGGGGGACCAGACGGTCTCA
GACAATGAGCTCCAGGAAATGTCCAATCAGGGAAGTAAGTACGTCAATAAGGAAATTCAAAATGCTGTCA
ACGGGGTGAAACAGATAAAGACTCTCATAGAAAAAACAAACGAAGAGCGCAAGACACTGCTCAGCAACCT
AGAAGAAGCCAAGAAGAAGAAAGAGGATGCCCTAAATGAGACCAGGGAATCAGAGACAAAGCTGAAGGAG
CTCCCAGGAGTGTGCAATGAGACCATGATGGCCCTCTGGGAAGAGTGTAAGCCCTGCCTGAAACAGACCT
GCATGAAGTTCTACGCACGCGTCTGCAGAAGTGGCTCAGGCCTGGTTGGCCGCCAGCTTGAGGAGTTCCT
GAACCAGAGCTCGCCCTTCTACTTCTGGATGAATGGTGACCGCATCGACTCCCTGCTGGAGAACGACCGG
CAGCAGACGCACATGCTGGATGTCATGCAGGACCACTTCAGCCGCGCGTCCAGCATCATAGACGAGCTCT
TCCAGGACAGGTTCTTCACCCGGGAGCCCCAGGATACCTACCACTACCTGCCCTTCAGCCTGCCCCACCG
GAGGCCTCACTTCTTCTTTCCCAAGTCCCGCATCGTCCGCAGCTTGATGCCCTTCTCTCCGTACGAGCCC
CTGAACTTCCACGCCATGTTCCAGCCCTTCCTTGAGATGATACACGAGGCTCAGCAGGCCATGGACATCC
ACTTCCATAGCCCGGCCTTCCAGCACCCGCCAACAGAATTCATACGAGAAGGCGACGATGACCGGACTGT
GTGCCGGGAGATCCGCCACAACTCCACGGGCTGCCTGCGGATGAAGGACCAGTGTGACAAGTGCCGGGAG
ATCTTGTCTGTGGACTGTTCCACCAACAACCCCTCCCAGGCTAAGCTGCGGCGGGAGCTCGACGAATCCC
TCCAGGTCGCTGAGAGGTTGACCAGGAAATACAACGAGCTGCTAAAGTCCTACCAGTGGAAGATGCTCAA
CACCTCCTCCTTGCTGGAGCAGCTGAACGAGCAGTTTAACTGGGTGTCCCGGCTGGCAAACCTCACGCAA
GGCGAAGACCAGTACTATCTGCGGGTCACCACGGTGGCTTCCCACACTTCTGACTCGGACGTTCCTTCCG
GTGTCACTGAGGTGGTCGTGAAGCTCTTTGACTCTGATCCCATCACTGTGACGGTCCCTGTAGAAGTCTC
CAGGAAGAACCCTAAATTTATGGAGACCGTGGCGGAGAAAGCGCTGCAGGAATACCGCAAAAAGCACCGG
GAGGAGTGAGCGGCCGCATAGATAACTGATCCAGTGTGCTGGGCTACGATGCATGGGCCCCCTAGGTCGA
GTCTAGAGGGCCCGTTTAAACCCGCTGATCAGCCTCGACTGTGCCTTCTAGTTGCCAGCCATCTGTTGTT
TGCCCCTCCCCCGTGCCTTCCTTGACCCTGGAAGGTGCCACTCCCACTGTCCTTTCCTAATAAAATGAGG
AAATTGCATCGCATTGTCTGAGTAGGTGTCATTCTATTCTGGGGGGTGGGGTGGGGCAGGACAGCAAGGG
GGAGGATTGGGAAGACAATAGCAGGCATGCTGGGGATGCGGTGGGCTCTATGGCTTCTGAGGCGGAAAGA
ACCAGCTGGGGCTCTAGGGGGTATCCCC
[124 nt withheld, positions 3285-3408]
C
[91 nt withheld, positions 3410-3500]
AGGGTGATGGTTCACGTACCTAGAAGTTCCTATTCCGAAGTTCCTATTCTCTAGAAAGTATAGGAACTTC
CTTGGCCAAAAAGACCGGTACCAGGCAGGCAGAAGTATGCAAAGCATGCATCTCAATTAGTCAGCAACCA
TAGTCCCGCCCCTAACTCCGCCCATCCCGCCCCTAACTCCGCCCAGTTCCGCCCATTCTCCGCCCCATGG
CTGACTAATTTTTTTTATTTATGCAGAGGCCGAGGCCGCCTCGGCCTCTGAGCTATTCCAGAAGTAGTGA
GGAGGCTTTTTTGGAGGCTACCATGGGTACCGAGTACAAGCCCACGGTGCGCCTCGCCACCCGCGACGAC
GTCCCCCGGGCCGTACGCACCCTCGCCGCCGCGTTCGCCGACTACCCCGCCACGCGCCACACCGTCGACC
CGGACCGCCACATCGAGCGGGTCACCGAGCTGCAAGAACTCTTCCTCACGCGCGTCGGGCTCGACATCGG
CAAGGTGTGGGTCGCGGACGACGGCGCCGCGGTGGCGGTCTGGACCACGCCGGAGAGCGTCGAAGCGGGG
GCGGTGTTCGCCGAGATCGGCCCGCGCATGGCCGAGTTGAGCGGTTCCCGGCTGGCCGCGCAGCAACAGA
TGGAAGGCCTCCTGGCGCCGCACCGGCCCAAGGAGCCCGCGTGGTTCCTGGCCACCGTCGGCGTCTCGCC
CGACCACCAGGGCAAGGGTCTGGGCAGCGCCGTCGTGCTCCCCGGAGTGGAGGCGGCCGAGCGCGCCGGG
GTGCCCGCCTTCCTGGAGACCTCCGCGCCCCGCAACCTCCCCTTCTACGAGCGGCTCGGCTTCACCGTCA
CCGCCGACGTCGAGGTGCCCGAAGGACCGCGCACCTGGTGCATGACCCGCAAGCCCGGTGCCTGACGCCC
GCCCCACGACCCGCAGCGCCCGACCGAAAGGAGCGCACGACCCCATGGCTCCGACCGAAGCCACCCGGGG
CGGCCCCGCCGACCCCGCACCCGCCCCCGAGGCCCACCGACTCTAGATAACTGATCATAATCAGCCATAC
CACATTTGTAGAGGTTTTACTTGCTTTAAAAAACCTCCCACACCTCCCCCTGAACCTGAAACATAAAATG
AATGCAATTGTTGTTGTTAACTTGTTTATTGCAGCTTATAATGGTTACAAATAAAGCAATAGCATCACAA
ATTTCACAAATAAAGCATTTTTTTCACTGCATTCTAGTTGTGGTTTGTCCAAACTCATCAATGTATCTTA
ACGCTCGAGTGCATTCTAGTTGTGGTTTGTCCAAACTCATCAATGTATCTTATCATGTCTGTATACCGTC
GACCTCTAGCTGCAGGAATTCGATATCAAGCTCTAGCCAACAAGCTCGTCATCGCTTTGCAGAAGAGCAG
AGAGGATATGCTCATCGTCTAAAGAACTACCCATTTTATTATATATTAGTCACGATATCTATAACAAGAA
AATATATATATAATAAGTTATCACGTAAGTAGAACATGAAATAACAATATAATTATCGTATGAGTTAAAT
CTTAAAAGTCACGTAAAAGATAATCATGCGTCATTTTGACTCACGCGGTCGTTATAGTTCAAAATCAGTG
ACACTTACCGCATTGACAAGCACGCCTCACGGGAGCTCCAAGCGGCGACTGAGATGTCCTAAATGCACAG
CGACGGATTCGCGCTATTTAGAAAGAGAGAGCAATATTTCAAGAATGCATGCGTCAATTTTACGCAGACT
ATCTTTCTAGGGTTAAAAAAGATTTGCGCTTTACTCGACCTAAACTTTAAACACGTCATAGAATCTTCGT
TTGACAAAAACCACATTGTGGCCAAGCTGTGTGACGCGACGCGCGCTAAAGAATGGCAAACCAAGTCGCG
CGAGGTACCAGCTTTTGTTCCCTTTAGTGAGGGTTAATTTCGAGCTTGGCGTAATCATGGTCATAGCTGT
TTCCTGTGTGAAATTGTTATCCGCTCACAATTCCACACAACATACGAGCCGGAAGCATAAAGTGTAAAGC
CTGGGGTGCCTAATGAGTGAGCTAACTCACATTAATTGCGTTGCGCTCACTGCCCGCTTTCCAGTCGGGA
AACCTGTCGTGCCAGCTGCATTAATGAATCGGCCAACGCGCGGGGAGAGGCGGTTTGCGTATTGGGCGCT
CTTCCGCTTCCTCGCTCACTGACTCGCTGCGCTCGGTCGTTCGGCTGCGGCGAGCGGTATCAGCTCACTC
AAAGGCGGTAATACGGTTATCCACAGAATCAGGGGATAACGCAGGAAAGAACATGTGAGCAAAAGGCCAG
CAAAAGGCCAGGAACCGTAAAAAGGCCGCGTTGCTGGCGTTTTTCCATAGGCTCCGCCCCCCTGACGAGC
ATCACAAAAATCGACGCTCAAGTCAGAGGTGGCGAAACCCGACAGGACTATAAAGATACCAGGCGTTTCC
CCCTGGAAGCTCCCTCGTGCGCTCTCCTGTTCCGACCCTGCCGCTTACCGGATACCTGTCCGCCTTTCTC
CCTTCGGGAAGCGTGGCGCTTTCTCATAGCTCACGCTGTAGGTATCTCAGTTCGGTGTAGGTCGTTCGCT
CCAAGCTGGGCTGTGTGCACGAACCCCCCGTTCAGCCCGACCGCTGCGCCTTATCCGGTAACTATCGTCT
TGAGTCCAACCCGGTAAGACACGACTTATCGCCACTGGCAGCAGCCACTGGTAACAGGATTAGCAGAGCG
AGGTATGTAGGCGGTGCTACAGAGTTCTTGAAGTGGTGGCCTAACTACGGCTACACTAGAAGAACAGTAT
TTGGTATCTGCGCTCTGCTGAAGCCAGTTACCTTCGGAAAAAGAGTTGGTAGCTCTTGATCCGGCAAACA
AACCACCGCTGGTAGCGGTGGTTTTTTTGTTTGCAAGCAGCAGATTACGCGCAGAAAAAAAGGATCTCAA
GAAGATCCTTTGATCTTTTCTACGGGGTCTGACGCTCAGTGGAACGAAAACTCACGTTAAGGGATTTTGG
TCATGAGATTATCAAAAAGGATCTTCACCTAGATCCTTTTAAATTAAAAATGAAGTTTTAAATCAATCTA
AAGTATATATGAGTAAACTTGGTCTGACAGTTACCAATGCTTAATCAGTGAGGCACCTATCTCAGCGATC
TGTCTATTTCGTTCATCCATAGTTGCCTGACTCCCCGTCGTGTAGATAACTACGATACGGGAGGGCTTAC
CATCTGGCCCCAGTGCTGCAATGATACCGCGAGACCCACGCTCACCGGCTCCAGATTTATCAGCAATAAA
CCAGCCAGCCGGAAGGGCCGAGCGCAGAAGTGGTCCTGCAACTTTATCCGCCTCCATCCAGTCTATTAAT
TGTTGCCGGGAAGCTAGAGTAAGTAGTTCGCCAGTTAATAGTTTGCGCAACGTTGTTGCCATTGCTACAG
GCATCGTGGTGTCACGCTCGTCGTTTGGTATGGCTTCATTCAGCTCCGGTTCCCAACGATCAAGGCGAGT
TACATGATCCCCCATGTTGTGCAAAAAAGCGGTTAGCTCCTTCGGTCCTCCGATCGTTGTCAGAAGTAAG
TTGGCCGCAGTGTTATCACTCATGGTTATGGCAGCACTGCATAATTCTCTTACTGTCATGCCATCCGTAA
GATGCTTTTCTGTGACTGGTGAGTACTCAACCAAGTCATTCTGAGAATAGTGTATGCGGCGACCGAGTTG
CTCTTGCCCGGCGTCAATACGGGATAATACCGCGCCACATAGCAGAACTTTAAAAGTGCTCATCATTGGA
AAACGTTCTTCGGGGCGAAAACTCTCAAGGATCTTACCGCTGTTGAGATCCAGTTCGATGTAACCCACTC
GTGCACCCAACTGATCTTCAGCATCTTTTACTTTCACCAGCGTTTCTGGGTGAGCAAAAACAGGAAGGCA
AAATGCCGCAAAAAAGGGAATAAGGGCGACACGGAAATGTTGAATACTCATACTCTTCCTTTTTCAATAT
TATTGAAGCATTTATCAGGGTTATTGTCTCATGAGCGGATACATATTTGAATGTATTTAGAAAAATAAAC
AAATAGGGGTTCCGCGCACATTTCCCCGAAAAGTGCCACCT
Features (pLannotate 1.2.2; 32 found; start..end, strand, type, name):
     28..456     -  rep_origin     f1 ori (sequence partly withheld): f1 bacteriophage origin of replication; arrow indicates direction of (+) strand synthesis
    461..618     -  CDS            lacZα (fragment): LacZα fragment of β-galactosidase; lacZ fragment
    621..639     +  promoter       T7 promoter: promoter for bacteriophage T7 RNA polymerase
   1139..1159    +  promoter       tight TRE promoter (fragment): Tet-responsive promoter PTight, consisting of seven tet operator sequences followed by the minimal CMV promoter
   1176..1196    +  promoter       tight TRE promoter (fragment): Tet-responsive promoter PTight, consisting of seven tet operator sequences followed by the minimal CMV promoter
   1213..1233    +  promoter       tight TRE promoter (fragment): Tet-responsive promoter PTight, consisting of seven tet operator sequences followed by the minimal CMV promoter
   1250..1270    +  promoter       tight TRE promoter (fragment): Tet-responsive promoter PTight, consisting of seven tet operator sequences followed by the minimal CMV promoter
   1287..1307    +  promoter       tight TRE promoter (fragment): Tet-responsive promoter PTight, consisting of seven tet operator sequences followed by the minimal CMV promoter
   1324..1344    +  promoter       tight TRE promoter (fragment): Tet-responsive promoter PTight, consisting of seven tet operator sequences followed by the minimal CMV promoter
   1361..1381    +  promoter       tight TRE promoter (fragment): Tet-responsive promoter PTight, consisting of seven tet operator sequences followed by the minimal CMV promoter
   1398..1418    +  promoter       tight TRE promoter (fragment): Tet-responsive promoter PTight, consisting of seven tet operator sequences followed by the minimal CMV promoter
   1426..1471    +  promoter       TRE3GV promoter (fragment): 3rd-generation Tet-responsive promoter that can be activated by binding of Tet-On® 3G, optimized for retroviral and lentiviral vectors
   1566..2912    +  CDS            CLU: CLUS_HUMAN - Also known as APOJ From Homo sapiens (Human).
   3015..3239    +  polyA_signal   bGH poly(A) signal: bovine growth hormone polyadenylation signal
   3243..3264    +  promoter       SV40 promoter (fragment): SV40 enhancer and early promoter
   3285..3518    +  rep_origin     f1 ori (fragment) (sequence partly withheld): f1 bacteriophage origin of replication; arrow indicates direction of (+) strand synthesis
   3523..3570    +  protein_bind   FRT: FLP-mediated recombination occurs in the 8-bp core sequence TCTAGAAA (Turan and Bode, 2011). FLP recombinase from the Saccharomyces cerevisiae 2μ plasmid
   3595..3798    +  promoter       SV40 promoter: SV40 early promoter
   3809..4405    +  CDS            PuroR: puromycin N-acetyltransferase; pac from Streptomyces alboniger; confers resistance to puromycin
   4532..4616    +  CDS            large T antigen (fragment): large T antigen from SV40 (simian virus 40)
   4639..4760    +  polyA_signal   SV40 poly(A) signal: SV40 polyadenylation signal
   4770..4821    +  polyA_signal   SV40 poly(A) signal (fragment): SV40 polyadenylation signal
   4839..4862    +  misc_feature   MCS (fragment): pBluescript multiple cloning site
   5263..5394    +  CDS            FP (fragment): FP25_NPVAC - Experimental evidence at protein level: Swiss-Prot protein existence level 1. From Autographa californica nuclear polyhedrosis virus (AcMNPV).
   5411..5429    -  promoter       T3 promoter: promoter for bacteriophage T3 RNA polymerase
   5474..5490    -  protein_bind   lac operator: The lac repressor binds to the lac operator to inhibit transcription in E. coli. This inhibition can be relieved by adding lactose or isopropyl-β-D-thiogalactopyranoside (IPTG). lac repressor encoded by lacI
   5498..5528    -  promoter       lac promoter: promoter for the E. coli lac operon
   5543..5564    -  protein_bind   CAP binding site: CAP binding activates transcription in the presence of cAMP. E. coli catabolite activator protein
   5577..5669    -  CDS            lacI (fragment): lac repressor; lacI; The lac repressor binds to the lac operator to inhibit transcription in E. coli. This inhibition can be relieved by adding lactose or isopropyl-β-D-thiogalactopyranoside (IPTG).
   5852..6440    -  rep_origin     ori: high-copy-number ColE1/pMB1/pBR322/pUC origin of replication
   6611..7471    -  CDS            AmpR: β-lactamase; bla; confers resistance to ampicillin, carbenicillin, and related antibiotics
   7472..7576    -  promoter       AmpR promoter: bla
