[The description below was written by a language model from this plasmid's Addgene catalogue record and pLannotate feature annotations shown in this document.]
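Description:
pB-T-PAF-Clu is a mammalian expression plasmid built on the pB-T-PAF backbone for tetracycline-regulated, high-level production of human clusterin (CLU, also known as apolipoprotein J) intended for protein purification. It is propagated in E. coli through a high-copy ColE1/pUC-type origin with ampicillin selection (AmpR under its own bla promoter). It retains pBluescript-derived remnants, including an f1 origin, a lacZα fragment, the lac promoter/operator and flanking T7 and T3 promoters.

The expression cassette begins with a Tet-responsive promoter, annotated as an array of eight tet operator repeats followed by a minimal promoter segment matching TRE3G-type sequence. It drives the full-length CLU coding sequence, cloned between NheI and NotI, and ends in a bovine growth hormone polyadenylation signal. Transcription from such a promoter depends on a tetracycline-controlled transactivator, which is not annotated on this plasmid and would have to be supplied separately; the record does not say how. No affinity tag is annotated on the insert. The sequenced construct (about 7.6 kb) is only slightly larger than the listed backbone, which suggests that the clusterin insert replaced a pre-existing segment of the parental vector, although this is not stated.

Downstream, an FRT site precedes an SV40 early promoter driving puromycin N-acetyltransferase with an SV40 polyadenylation signal, allowing puromycin selection of stable mammalian cell lines. The "pB" name and a short fragment matching a baculovirus FP25 gene, a known locus of piggyBac transposon origin, hint at piggyBac transposon-based genomic integration, but transposon terminal repeats are not annotated and the record does not confirm this.
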