Addgene plasmid #215380: pB-T-PAF-Clu
Purpose: High expression of Clusterin for purification.
Depositing lab: Franz-Ulrich Hartl. Depositing organization: Max Planck Institute of Biochemistry.
Backbone
  Vector backbone: pB-T-PAF
  Backbone size w/o insert (bp): 7244
  Vector type: Mammalian Expression
  Selectable markers: Puromycin
Growth in bacteria
  Bacterial resistance: Ampicillin, 100 μg/mL
  Growth temperature: 37°C
  Growth strain: DH5alpha
  Copy number: High Copy
Gene/Insert
  Gene/Insert name: CLU
  Species: H. sapiens (human)
  Entrez Gene: CLU (a.k.a. AAG4, APO-J, APOJ, CLI, CLU1, CLU2, KUB1, NA1/NA2, SGP-2, SGP2, SP-40, TRPM-2, TRPM2)
  Promoter: tetO
  Cloning method: Restriction Enzyme; 5′ cloning site NheI (unknown if destroyed); 3′ cloning site NotI (unknown if destroyed)
Terms and licenses: Academic/Nonprofit Terms; Industry Terms: Not Available to Industry
How to cite: pB-T-PAF-Clu was a gift from Franz-Ulrich Hartl (Addgene plasmid # 215380 ; http://n2t.net/addgene:215380 ; RRID:Addgene_215380)
